>Addgene plasmid #27626 | pQCXIN- myc ULK1 wt | addgene full sequence | sequence record 137994 | Addgene NGS sequence
CTTCCGCTTCCTCGCTCACTGACTCGCTGCGCTCGGTCGTTCGGCTGCGGCGAGCGGTATCAGCTCACTC
AAAGGCGGTAATACGGTTATCCACAGAATCAGGGGATAACGCAGGAAAGAACATGTGAGCAAAAGGCCAG
CAAAAGGCCAGGAACCGTAAAAAGGCCGCGTTGCTGGCGTTTTTCCATAGGCTCCGCCCCCCTGACGAGC
ATCACAAAAATCGACGCTCAAGTCAGAGGTGGCGAAACCCGACAGGACTATAAAGATACCAGGCGTTTCC
CCCTGGAAGCTCCCTCGTGCGCTCTCCTGTTCCGACCCTGCCGCTTACCGGATACCTGTCCGCCTTTCTC
CCTTCGGGAAGCGTGGCGCTTTCTCATAGCTCACGCTGTAGGTATCTCAGTTCGGTGTAGGTCGTTCGCT
CCAAGCTGGGCTGTGTGCACGAACCCCCCGTTCAGCCCGACCGCTGCGCCTTATCCGGTAACTATCGTCT
TGAGTCCAACCCGGTAAGACACGACTTATCGCCACTGGCAGCAGCCACTGGTAACAGGATTAGCAGAGCG
AGGTATGTAGGCGGTGCTACAGAGTTCTTGAAGTGGTGGCCTAACTACGGCTACACTAGAAGGACAGTAT
TTGGTATCTGCGCTCTGCTGAAGCCAGTTACCTTCGGAAAAAGAGTTGGTAGCTCTTGATCCGGCAAACA
AACCACCGCTGGTAGCGGTGGTTTTTTTGTTTGCAAGCAGCAGATTACGCGCAGAAAAAAAGGATCTCAA
GAAGATCCTTTGATCTTTTCTACGGGGTCTGACGCTCAGTGGAACGAAAACTCACGTTAAGGGATTTTGG
TCATGAGATTATCAAAAAGGATCTTCACCTAGATCCTTTTAAATTAAAAATGAAGTTTTAAATCAATCTA
AAGTATATATGAGTAAACTTGGTCTGACAGTTACCAATGCTTAATCAGTGAGGCACCTATCTCAGCGATC
TGTCTATTTCGTTCATCCATAGTTGCCTGACTCCCCGTCGTGTAGATAACTACGATACGGGAGGGCTTAC
CATCTGGCCCCAGTGCTGCAATGATACCGCGAGACCCACGCTCACCGGCTCCAGATTTATCAGCAATAAA
CCAGCCAGCCGGAAGGGCCGAGCGCAGAAGTGGTCCTGCAACTTTATCCGCCTCCATCCAGTCTATTAAT
TGTTGCCGGGAAGCTAGAGTAAGTAGTTCGCCAGTTAATAGTTTGCGCAACGTTGTTGCCATTGCTGCAG
GCATCGTGGTGTCACGCTCGTCGTTTGGTATGGCTTCATTCAGCTCCGGTTCCCAACGATCAAGGCGAGT
TACATGATCCCCCATGTTGTGCAAAAAAGCGGTTAGCTCCTTCGGTCCTCCGATCGTTGTCAGAAGTAAG
TTGGCCGCAGTGTTATCACTCATGGTTATGGCAGCACTGCATAATTCTCTTACTGTCATGCCATCCGTAA
GATGCTTTTCTGTGACTGGTGAGTACTCAACCAAGTCATTCTGAGAATAGTGTATGCGGCGACCGAGTTG
CTCTTGCCCGGCGTCAACACGGGATAATACCGCGCCACATAGCAGAACTTTAAAAGTGCTCATCATTGGA
AAACGTTCTTCGGGGCGAAAACTCTCAAGGATCTTACCGCTGTTGAGATCCAGTTCGATGTAACCCACTC
GTGCACCCAACTGATCTTCAGCATCTTTTACTTTCACCAGCGTTTCTGGGTGAGCAAAAACAGGAAGGCA
AAATGCCGCAAAAAAGGGAATAAGGGCGACACGGAAATGTTGAATACTCATACTCTTCCTTTTTCAATAT
TATTGAAGCATTTATCAGGGTTATTGTCTCATGAGCGGATACATATTTGAATGTATTTAGAAAAATAAAC
AAATAGGGGTTCCGCGCACATTTCCCCGAAAAGTGCCACCTGACGTCTAAGAAACCATTATTATCATGAC
ATTAACCTATAAAAATAGGCGTATCACGAGGCCCTTTCGTCTTCAAGAATTAGCTTGGCCATTGCATACG
TTGTATCCATATCATAATATGTACATTTATATTGGCTCATGTCCAACATTACCGCCATGTTGACATTGAT
TATTGACTAGTTATTAATAGTAATCAATTACGGGGTCATTAGTTCATAGCCCATATATGGAGTTCCGCGT
TACATAACTTACGGTAAATGGCCCGCCTGGCTGACCGCCCAACGACCCCCGCCCATTGACGTCAATAATG
ACGTATGTTCCCATAGTAACGCCAATAGGGACTTTCCATTGACGTCAATGGGTGGAGTATTTACGGTAAA
CTGCCCACTTGGCAGTACATCAAGTGTATCATATGCCAAGTACGCCCCCTATTGACGTCAATGACGGTAA
ATGGCCCGCCTGGCATTATGCCCAGTACATGACCTTATGGGACTTTCCTACTTGGCAGTACATCTACGTA
TTAGTCATCGCTATTACCATGGTGATGCGGTTTTGGCAGTACATCAATGGGCGTGGATAGCGGTTTGACT
CACGGGGATTTCCAAGTCTCCACCCCATTGACGTCAATGGGAGTTTGTTTTGGCACCAAAATCAACGGGA
CTTTCCAAAATGTCGTAACAACTCCGCCCCATTGACGCAAATGGGCGGTAGGCGTGTACGGTGGGAGGTC
TATATAAGCAGAGCTCAATAAAAGAGCCCACAACCCCTCACTCGGCGCGCCAGTCTTCCGATAGACTGCG
TCGCCCGGGTACCCGTATTCCCAATAAAGCCTCTTGCTGTTTGCATCCGAATCGTGGTCTCGCTGTTCCT
TGGGAGGGTCTCCTCTGAGTGATTGACTACCCACGACGGGGGTCTTTCATTTGGGGGCTCGTCCGGGATT
TGGAGACCCCTGCCCAGGGACCACCGACCCACCACCGGGAGGTAAGCTGGCCAGCAACTTATCTGTGTCT
GTCCGATTGTCTAGTGTCTATGTTTGATGTTATGCGCCTGCGTCTGTACTAGTTAGCTAACTAGCTCTGT
ATCTGGCGGACCCGTGGTGGAACTGACGAGTTCTGAACACCCGGCCGCAACCCTGGGAGACGTCCCAGGG
ACTTTGGGGGCCGTTTTTGTGGCCCGACCTGAGGAAGGGAGTCGATGTGGAATCCGACCCCGTCAGGATA
TGTGGTTCTGGTAGGAGACGAGAACCTAAAACAGTTCCCGCCTCCGTCTGAATTTTTGCTTTCGGTTTGG
AACCGAAGCCGCGCGTCTTGTCTGCTGCAGCGCTGCAGCATCGTTCTGTGTTGTCTCTGTCTGACTGTGT
TTCTGTATTTGTCTGAAAATTAGGGCCAGACTGTTACCACTCCCTTAAGTTTGACCTTAGGTCACTGGAA
AGATGTCGAGCGGATCGCTCACAACCAGTCGGTAGATGTCAAGAAGAGACGTTGGGTTACCTTCTGCTCT
GCAGAATGGCCAACCTTTAACGTCGGATGGCCGCGAGACGGCACCTTTAACCGAGACCTCATCACCCAGG
TTAAGATCAAGGTCTTTTCACCTGGCCCGCATGGACACCCAGACCAGGTCCCCTACATCGTGACCTGGGA
AGCCTTGGCTTTTGACCCCCCTCCCTGGGTCAAGCCCTTTGTACACCCTAAGCCTCCGCCTCCTCTTCCT
CCATCCGCCCCGTCTCTCCCCCTTGAACCTCCTCGTTCGACCCCGCCTCGATCCTCCCTTTATCCAGCCC
TCACTCCTTCTCTAGGCGCCGGAATTGAAGATCTGGGGGATCGATAAGCTTGGGAGTTCCGCTTACATAA
CTTACGGTAAATGGCCCGCCTGGCTGACCGCCCAACGACCCCCGCCCATTGACGTCAATAATGACGTATG
TTCCCATAGTAACGCCAATAGGGACTTTCCATTGACGTCAATGGGTGGAGTATTTACGGTAAACTGCCCA
CTTGGCAGTACATCAAGTGTATCATATGCCAAGTACGCCCCCTATTGACGTCAATGACGGTAAATGGCCC
GCCTGGCATTATGCCCAGTACATGACCTTATGGGACTTTCCTACTTGGCAGTACATCTACGTATTAGTCA
TCGCTATTACCATGGTGATGCGGTTTTGGCAGTACATCAATGGGCGTGGATAGCGGTTTGACTCACGGGG
ATTTCCAAGTCTCCACCCCATTGACGTCAATGGGAGTTTGTTTTGGCACCAAAATCAACGGGACTTTCCA
AAATGTCGTAACAACTCCGCCCCATTGACGCAAATGGGCGGTAGGCGTGTACGGTGGGAGGTCTATATAA
GCAGAGCTCTCCCTATCAGTGATAGAGATCTCCCTATCAGTGATAGAGATCGTCGACTAGTCCAGTGTGG
TGGAATTCTGCAGATATCAACAAGTTTGTACAAAAAAGCAGGCTTCACCATGGAACAAAAGCTAATCTCC
GAGGAAGACTTGGGAGGAATAGAGCCGGGCCGAGGCGGCGTCGAGACCGTGGGCAAGTTCGAGTTCTCTC
GCAAGGACCTGATTGGACACGGCGCCTTCGCGGTGGTCTTCAAGGGTCGACACCGCGAGAAGCACGACCT
GGAGGTGGCCGTCAAATGCATTAACAAGAAGAACCTTGCCAAGTCCCAAACACTGCTGGGAAAGGAAATC
AAAATCCTGAAGGAACTAAAGCACGAAAACATCGTGGCGCTGTATGACTTCCAGGAAATGGCTAATTCTG
TCTACCTGGTCATGGAGTATTGTAATGGTGGAGACCTGGCTGACTACCTGCACACTATGCGCACACTGAG
TGAAGACACTGTCAGGCTTTTCCTACAGCAGATCGCTGGCGCCATGCGGCTGCTGCACAGCAAGGGCATC
ATCCACCGGGACCTGAAGCCCCAAAACATCCTGCTGTCCAACCCTGGGGGCCGCCGGGCCAACCCCAGCA
ACATCCGAGTCAAGATTGCTGACTTTGGATTCGCTCGGTACCTCCAGAGCAACATGATGGCGGCCACACT
CTGTGGTTCTCCTATGTACATGGCTCCTGAGGTCATTATGTCCCAGCACTACGATGGAAAGGCTGACCTG
TGGAGCATTGGCACCATTGTCTACCAGTGTCTGACAGGGAAGGCCCCTTTTCAGGCCAGCAGCCCTCAGG
ATTTGCGCCTGTTTTATGAGAAGAACAAGACACTAGTTCCTGCCATCCCCCGGGAGACATCAGCTCCCCT
GCGGCAGCTGCTCCTGGCTCTGTTGCAGCGGAACCACAAGGACCGCATGGACTTTGATGAATTTTTCCAC
CACCCTTTCTTGGATGCCAGCACCCCCATCAAGAAATCCCCACCTGTGCCTGTGCCCTCATATCCAAGCT
CAGGGTCTGGCAGCAGCTCCAGCAGCAGCTCTGCCTCCCACCTGGCCTCTCCACCGTCCCTGGGGGAGAT
GCCACAGCTACAGAAGACCCTTACCTCCCCAGCCGATGCTGCTGGCTTTCTTCAGGGCTCCCGGGACTCT
GGTGGCAGCAGCAAAGACTCCTGTGACACAGATGACTTTGTCATGGTCCCAGCCCAGTTTCCAGGTGATC
TAGTTGCTGAGGCAGCCAGTGCCAAGCCCCCACCTGATAGCCTGCTGTGTAGTGGGAGCTCATTGGTGGC
CTCTGCTGGCCTAGAGAGCCACGGCCGTACCCCCTCTCCCTCTCCGACCTGCAGCAGCTCTCCCAGCCCC
TCTGGCCGGCCTGGCCCCTTCTCCAGCAACAGGTACGGTGCCTCGGTCCCCATTCCTGTCCCCACTCAGG
TGCACAATTACCAGCGCATCGAGCAAAACCTGCAATCGCCCACTCAACAGCAGACAGCCAGGTCCTCTGC
CATCCGAAGGTCAGGGAGCACCAGCCCCCTGGGCTTTGGCCGGGCCAGCCCATCACCCCCCTCCCACACC
GATGGAGCCATGCTGGCCAGGAAGCTGTCACTTGGAGGTGGCCGTCCCTACACACCTTCTCCCCAAGTGG
GAACCATCCCAGAGCGACCCAGCTGGAGCAGAGTGCCCTCCCCACAAGGAGCTGATGTGCGGGTTGGCAG
GTCACCACGACCCGGTTCCTCTGTGCCTGAGCACTCTCCAAGAACCACTGGGCTGGGCTGCCGCCTGCAC
AGTGCCCCTAACCTGTCCGACTTCCATGTTGTGCGTCCCAAGCTGCCTAAGCCCCCAACAGACCCACTGG
GAGCCACCTTTAGCCCACCCCAGACCAGCGCACCCCAGCCATGCCCAGGGCTACAGTCTTGCCGGCCACT
GCGTGGCTCACCTAAGCTGCCTGACTTCCTACAGCGGAGTCCCCTACCCCCCATCCTAGGCTCTCCTACC
AAGGCCGGGCCCTCCTTTGACTTCCCCAAAACCCCCAGCTCTCAGAATTTGCTGACCCTGTTGGCTAGGC
AGGGGGTAGTAATGACACCACCTCGGAACCGTACACTGCCTGACCTCTCCGAGGCCAGTCCTTTCCATGG
CCAGCAGCTGGGCTCTGGCCTTCGGCCCGCTGAAGACACCCGGGGTCCCTTTGGACGGTCCTTCAGCACC
AGCCGCATTACGGACCTGCTGCTTAAGGCTGCATTTGGGACTCAGGCCTCTGACTCAGGCAGCACAGACA
GCCTACAGGAGAAACCTATGGAGATTGCTCCCTCTGCTGGCTTTGGAGGGACTCTGCATCCAGGAGCTCG
TGGTGGAGGGGCCAGCAGCCCAGCACCTGTGGTATTTACTGTAGGCTCCCCACCCAGTGGTGCCACCCCA
CCCCAGAGTACCCGTACCAGAATGTTCTCAGTGGGCTCTTCCAGCTCCCTGGGCTCTACTGGCTCCTCCT
CTGCCCGCCACTTAGTGCCTGGGGCCTGTGGAGAGGCCCCGGAGCTTTCTGCCCCAGGCCACTGCTGTAG
CCTTGCTGACCCCCTTGCTGCCAACTTGGAGGGGGCTGTGACCTTCGAGGCTCCTGACCTCCCAGAGGAG
ACCCTCATGGAGCAAGAGCACACGGAAACCCTACACAGTCTGCGCTTCACACTAGCGTTTGCACAGCAAG
TTCTGGAGATTGCAGCCCTGAAGGGAAGTGCCAGTGAGGCCGCCGGTGGCCCTGAGTACCAGCTCCAGGA
AAGTGTGGTGGCTGACCAGATCAGTCAGTTGAGCCGAGAGTGGGGCTTTGCAGAGCAACTGGTTCTGTAC
TTGAAGGTGGCTGAGCTGCTGTCCTCAGGCCTACAGACTGCCATTGACCAGATTCGAGCTGGCAAACTCT
GCCTTTCATCTACTGTGAAGCAGGTGGTACGCAGACTAAATGAGCTGTACAAGGCCAGCGTGGTATCCTG
CCAGGGCCTCAGCTTGCGACTTCAGCGCTTCTTTCTGGACAAACAACGGCTGCTGGACGGGATCCATGGT
GTCACTGCAGAGCGGCTCATCCTCAGCCATGCTGTGCAAATGGTACAATCAGCTGCCCTTGATGAGATGT
TCCAGCACCGAGAGGGCTGTGTACCGAGATATCACAAAGCCCTGCTATTGCTGGAGGGGTTGCAGCACAC
TCTCACGGACCAGGCAGACATTGAGAACATTGCCAAATGCAAGCTGTGCATTGAGAGGAGACTCTCGGCC
CTGCTGAGTGGTGTCTATGCCTGAATACCCAGCTTTCTTGTACAAAGTGGTTGATATCCAGCACAGTGGC
GACCGGTAGGCCTCGTACGCTTAATTAACGGATCCGGAATTCCGCCCCCCCCCCTAACGTTACTGGCCGA
AGCCGCTTGGAATAAGGCCGGTGTGCGTTTGTCTATATGTTATTTTCCACCATATTGCCGTCTTTTGGCA
ATGTGAGGGCCCGGAAACCTGGCCCTGTCTTCTTGACGAGCATTCCTAGGGGTCTTTCCCCTCTCGCCAA
AGGAATGCAAGGTCTGTTGAATGTCGTGAAGGAAGCAGTTCCTCTGGAAGCTTCTTGAAGACAAACAACG
TCTGTAGCGACCCTTTGCAGGCAGCGGAACCCCCCACCTGGCGACAGGTGCCTCTGCGGCCAAAAGCCAC
GTGTATAAGATACACCTGCAAAGGCGGCACAACCCCAGTGCCACGTTGTGAGTTGGATAGTTGTGGAAAG
AGTCAAATGGCTCTCCTCAAGCGTATTCAACAAGGGGCTGAAGGATGCCCAGAAGGTACCCCATTGTATG
GGATCTGATCTGGGGCCTCGGTGCACATGCTTTACATGTGTTTAGTCGAGGTTAAAAAAACGTCTAGGCC
CCCCGAACCACGGGGACGTGGTTTTCCTTTGAAAAACACGATGATAAGCTTGCCACAACCATGGCTGAAC
AAGATGGATTGCACGCAGGTTCTCCGGCCGCTTGGGTGGAGAGGCTATTCGGCTATGACTGGGCACAACA
GACAATCGGCTGCTCTGATGCCGCCGTGTTCCGGCTGTCAGCGCAGGGGCGCCCGGTTCTTTTTGTCAAG
ACCGACCTGTCCGGTGCCCTGAATGAACTGCAGGACGAGGCAGCGCGGCTATCGTGGCTGGCCACGACGG
GCGTTCCTTGCGCAGCTGTGCTCGACGTTGTCACTGAAGCGGGAAGGGACTGGCTGCTATTGGGCGAAGT
GCCGGGGCAGGATCTCCTGTCATCTCACCTTGCTCCTGCCGAGAAAGTATCCATCATGGCTGATGCAATG
CGGCGGCTGCATACGCTTGATCCGGCTACCTGCCCATTCGACCACCAAGCGAAACATCGCATCGAGCGAG
CACGTACTCGGATGGAAGCCGGTCTTGTCGATCAGGATGATCTGGACGAAGAGCATCAGGGGCTCGCGCC
AGCCGAACTGTTCGCCAGGCTCAAGGCGCGCATGCCCGACGGCGAGGATCTCGTCGTGACCCATGGCGAT
GCCTGCTTGCCGAATATCATGGTGGAAAATGGCCGCTTTTCTGGATTCATCGACTGTGGCCGGCTGGGTG
TGGCGGACCGCTATCAGGACATAGCGTTGGCTACCCGTGATATTGCTGAAGAGCTTGGCGGCGAATGGGC
TGACCGCTTCCTCGTGCTTTACGGTATCGCCGCTCCCGATTCGCAGCGCATCGCCTTCTATCGCCTTCTT
GACGAGTTCTTCTGAGCGGGATCGGCTAGAGTCGACCCGGACGGGACGCTCCTGCGCCTGATACAGAACG
AATTGCTTGCAGGCATCTCATGAGTGTGTCTTCCCGTTTTCCGCCTGAGGTCACTGCGTGGATGGAGCGC
TGGCGCCTGCTGCGCGACGGCGAGCTGCTCACCACCCACTCGAGGGCTGCAGCGCTGCAGAGGCCGAGTG
CAGAACTGCTCCAAAGGGACCTCAAGGCTTTCCGAGGGACACTAGGCTGACTCCATCGAGCCAGTGTAGA
GATAAGCTTATCGATTAGTCCAATTTGTTAAAGACAGGATATCAGTGGTCCAGGCTCTAGTTTTGACTCA
ACAATATCACCAGCTGAAGCCTATAGAGTACGAGCCATAGATAAAATAAAAGATTTTATTTAGTCTCCAG
AAAAAGGGGGGAATGAAAGACCCCACCTGTAGGTTTGGCAAGCTAGCTTAAGTAACGCCATTTTGCAAGG
CATGGAAAAATACATAACTGAGAATAGAGAAGTTCAGATCAAGGTCAGGAACAGATGGAACAGGGTCGAC
CCTAGAGAACCATCAGATGTTTCCAGGGTGCCCCAAGGACCTGAAATGACCCTGTGCCTTATTTGAACTA
ACCAATCAGTTCGCTTCTCGCTTCTGTTCGCGCGCTTCTGCTCCCCGAGCTCAATAAAAGAGCCCACAAC
CCCTCACTCGGGGCGCCAGTCCTCCGATTGACTGAGTCGCCCGGGTACCCGTGTATCCAATAAACCCTCT
TGCAGTTGCATCCGACTTGTGGTCTCGCTGTTCCTTGGGAGGGTCTCCTCTGAGTGATTGACTACCCGTC
AGCGGGGGTCTTTCATTTGGGGGCTCGTCCGGGATCGGGAGACCCCTGCCCAGGGACCACCGACCCACCA
CCGGGAGGTAAGCTGGCTGCCTCGCGCGTTTCGGTGATGACGGTGAAAACCTCTGACACATGCAGCTCCC
GGAGACGGTCACAGCTTGTCTGTAAGCGGATGCCGGGAGCAGACAAGCCCGTCAGGGCGCGTCAGCGGGT
GTTGGCGGGTGTCGGGGCGCAGCCATGACCCAGTCACGTAGCGATAGCGGAGTGTAGATCCGGCTGTGGA
ATGTGTGTCAGTTAGGGTGTGGAAAGTCCCCAGGCTCCCCAGCAGGCAGAAGTATGCAAAGCATGCATCT
CAATTAGTCAGCAACCAGGTGTGGAAAGTCCCCAGGCTCCCCAGCAGGCAGAAGTATGCAAAGCATGCAT
CTCAATTAGTCAGCAACCATAGTCCCGCCCCTAACTCCGCCCATCCCGCCCCTAACTCCGCCCAGTTCCG
CCCATTCTCCGCCCCATGGCTGACTAATTTTTTTTATTTATGCAGAGGCCGAGGCCGCCTCGGCCTCTGA
GCTATTCCAGAAGTAGTGAGGAGGCTTTTTTGGAGGCCTAGGCTTTTGCAAAAAGCTTACTGGCTTAACT
ATGCGGCATCAGAGCAGATTGTACTGAGAGTGCACCATATGCGGTGTGAAATACCGCACAGATGCGTAAG
GAGAAAATACCGCATCAGGCGCT
Features (pLannotate 1.2.2; 26 found; start..end, strand, type, name):
    182..770     -  rep_origin     ori: high-copy-number ColE1/pMB1/pBR322/pUC origin of replication
    941..1801    -  CDS            AmpR: β-lactamase; bla; confers resistance to ampicillin, carbenicillin, and related antibiotics
   1802..1906    -  promoter       AmpR promoter: bla
   2092..2471    +  enhancer       CMV enhancer: human cytomegalovirus immediate early enhancer
   2472..2675    +  promoter       CMV promoter: human cytomegalovirus (CMV) immediate early promoter
   2676..2851    +  LTR            5' LTR (truncated): truncated long terminal repeat from Moloney murine sarcoma virus
   2973..3247    +  misc_feature   MESV Ψ (fragment): packaging signal of murine embryonic stem cell virus
   3314..3730    +  CDS            gag (truncated): truncated Moloney murine leukemia virus (MMLV) gag gene lacking the start codon
   3773..4074    +  enhancer       CMV enhancer: human cytomegalovirus immediate early enhancer
   4075..4278    +  promoter       CMV promoter: human cytomegalovirus (CMV) immediate early promoter
   4280..4299    +  promoter       PLtetO-1 promoter (fragment): modified phage lambda PL promoter with tet operator sites (Lutz and Bujard, 1997)
   4301..4320    +  promoter       PLtetO-1 promoter (fragment): modified phage lambda PL promoter with tet operator sites (Lutz and Bujard, 1997)
   4360..4384    +  protein_bind   attB1: mutant version of attB; recombination site for the Gateway® BP reaction BP Clonase™
   4393..4422    +  CDS            13xMyc (fragment): 13 tandem Myc epitope tags
   4429..7581    +  CDS            Ulk1: ULK1_MOUSE - Experimental evidence at protein level: Swiss-Prot protein existence level 1. Serine/threonine-protein kinase involved in autophagy in response to starvation (PubMed:10624947, PubMed:19258318, PubMed:21205641, PubMed:21258367, PubMed:21460634, PubMed:25040165). Acts upstream of phosphatidylinositol 3-kinase PIK3C3 to regulate the formation of autophagophores, the precursors of autophagosomes (PubMed:10624947, PubMed:19258318, PubMed:21205641, PubMed:21258367, PubMed:21460634, PubMed:25040165). Part of regulatory feedback loops in autophagy: acts both as a downstream effector and n
   7587..7611    -  protein_bind   attB2: mutant version of attB; recombination site for the Gateway® BP reaction BP Clonase™
   7775..8237    +  misc_feature   IRES: internal ribosome entry site (IRES) of the encephalomyocarditis virus (EMCV)
   8256..9045    +  CDS            NeoR/KanR (fragment): aminoglycoside phosphotransferase from Tn5; aph(3')-II (or nptII); confers resistance to neomycin, kanamycin, and G418 (Geneticin®)
   9052..9120    +  CDS            ble (fragment): BLE_KLEPN - Experimental evidence at protein level: Swiss-Prot protein existence level 1. Binding protein with a strong affinity to the bleomycin family of antibiotics. Binds to CL990; an antimitotic-antibiotic compound. From Klebsiella pneumoniae.
   9216..9287    +  CDS            Mos (fragment): MOS_MOUSE - Experimental evidence at transcript level: Swiss-Prot protein existence level 2. From Mus musculus (Mouse).
   9320..9420    +  CDS            env (fragment): murine leukemia virus gPr80 envelope polyprotein precursor; env; proteolytically cleaved into gp70SU and p15TM subunits
   9462..9887    +  LTR            3' LTR (ΔU3): self-inactivating 3' long terminal repeat (LTR) from Moloney murine leukemia virus
   9956..9996    +  CDS            rop (fragment): Rop protein, which maintains plasmids at low copy number; rop
  10098..10136   +  misc_feature   bom (fragment): basis of mobility region from pBR322
  10153..10482   +  promoter       SV40 promoter: SV40 enhancer and early promoter
  10488..10589   +  misc_feature   bom (fragment): basis of mobility region from pBR322
