[The description below was written by a language model from this plasmid's Addgene catalogue record and pLannotate feature annotations shown in this document.]
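Description:
pQCXIN- myc ULK1 wt is a self-inactivating gammaretroviral (MMLV/MSV-based) expression vector carrying wild-type mouse ULK1 with an N-terminal myc epitope tag. It was built by Gateway recombination into a destination-adapted version of the pQCXIN backbone. Accordingly, the sequenced plasmid shows attB1 and attB2 sites flanking the insert rather than the attR sites listed as cloning sites. In bacteria it is maintained through a high-copy ColE1/pUC-type origin and selected by ampicillin resistance (β-lactamase).

The viral genome is transcribed in packaging cells from a hybrid CMV enhancer/promoter fused to a truncated 5' LTR, followed by the Ψ packaging signal and a truncated gag segment lacking its start codon that extends the packaging region. The 3' LTR carries a U3 deletion, so after reverse transcription and integration the LTRs are transcriptionally inactive. Payload expression then depends on the internal CMV immediate-early enhancer/promoter. This promoter drives a bicistronic transcript: a single myc tag joined to the Ulk1 coding sequence, then an EMCV IRES and the neomycin phosphotransferase gene, which links G418 resistance in transduced cells to ULK1 expression. According to the record, the initiating methionine of ULK1 was removed so that translation starts at the tag, and a silent change is present at arginine 5. The catalogue's Entrez link to the Myc gene appears to reflect the epitope tag rather than the insert. Short tet-operator-like matches just downstream of the CMV promoter are annotated, but the record does not describe inducible regulation.

ULK1 is a serine/threonine kinase that acts early in autophagosome formation. The associated study concerns its phosphorylation by AMP-activated protein kinase, so the construct suits stable expression of tagged wild-type ULK1 in mammalian cells.
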