Addgene plasmid #27626: pQCXIN- myc ULK1 wt
Depositing lab: Reuben Shaw. Depositing organization: Salk Institute for Biological Studies. Publication: Phosphorylation of ULK1 (hATG1) by AMP-activated protein kinase connects energy sensing to mitophagy. Egan DF, Shackelford DB, Mihaylova MM, Gelino S, Kohnz RA, Mair W, Vasquez DS, Joshi A, Gwinn DM, Taylor R, Asara JM, Fitzpatrick J, Dillin A, Viollet B, Kundu M, Hansen M, Shaw RJ. Science. 2011 Jan 28;331(6016):456-61. doi: 10.1126/science.1196371. Epub 2010 Dec 23. PubMed 21205641.
Backbone
  Vector backbone: pQCXIN Neo dest
  Backbone manufacturer: Addgene plasmid 17399
  Backbone size w/o insert (bp): 9135
  Vector type: Retroviral
  Selectable markers: Neomycin (select with G418)
Growth in bacteria
  Bacterial resistance: Ampicillin, 100 μg/mL
  Growth temperature: 30°C
  Growth strain: Stbl3
  Copy number: Unknown
Gene/Insert
  Gene/Insert name: mouse myc ULK1
  Species: M. musculus (mouse)
  Insert size (bp): 3192
  Mutation: Initial M from ULK1 removed. Silent mutation at Arginine 5. Does not affect amino acid sequence.
  Entrez Gene: Myc (a.k.a. Myc2, Niard, Nird, bHLHe39)
  Tag / fusion protein: myc (N terminal on insert)
  Cloning method: Gateway Cloning; 5′ cloning site none/attR1 (unknown if destroyed); 3′ cloning site none/attR2 (unknown if destroyed)
  Sequencing primers: 5′ CMV forward
Terms and licenses: Academic/Nonprofit Terms; Industry Terms: Not Available to Industry
How to cite: pQCXIN- myc ULK1 wt was a gift from Reuben Shaw (Addgene plasmid # 27626 ; http://n2t.net/addgene:27626 ; RRID:Addgene_27626)
