>Addgene plasmid #27626 | pQCXIN- myc ULK1 wt | addgene partial sequence | sequence record 33953 | 27626 with mULK1-R 5'-TCTTGACTCGGATGTTGCTG
GCAGGATGTTTTGGGGCTTCAGGTCCCGGTGGATGATGCCCTTGCTGTGCAGCAGCCGCATGGCGCCAGC
GATCTGCTGTAGGAAAAGCCTGACAGTGTCTTCACTCAGTGTGCGCATAGTGTGCAGGTAGTCAGCCAGG
TCTCCACCATTACAATACTCCATGACCAGGTAGACAGAATTAGCCATTTCCTGGAAGTCATACAGCGCCA
CGATGTTTTCGTGCTTTAGTTCCTTCAGGATTTTGATTTCCTTTCCCAGCAGTGTTTGGGACTTGGCAAG
GTTCTTCTTGTTAATGCATTTGACGGCCACCTCCAGGTCGTGCTTCTCGCGGTGTCGACCCTTGAAGACC
ACCGCGAAGGCGCCGTGTCCAATCAGGTCCTTGCGAGAGAACTCGAACTTGCCCACGGTCTCGACGCCGC
CTCGGCCCGGCTCTATTCCTCCCAAGTCTTCCTCGGAGATTAGCTTTTGTTCCATGGTGAAGCCTGCTTT
TTTGTACAAACTTGTTGATATCTGCAGAATTCCACCACACTGGACTAGTCGACGATCTCTATCACTGATA
GGGAGATCTCTATCACTGATAGGGAGAGCTCTGCTTAT
